Addgene plasmid #58979: pTNT-B18R-6His
Purpose: expresses His-tagged B18R protein from Western vaccinia virus that binds to and neutralizes type I IFNs
Depositing lab: Steven Dowdy. Depositing organization: University of California, San Diego (UCSD). Publication: Efficient generation of human iPSCs by a synthetic self-replicative RNA. Yoshioka N, Gros E, Li HR, Kumar S, Deacon DC, Maron C, Muotri AR, Chi NC, Fu XD, Yu BD, Dowdy SF. Cell Stem Cell. 2013 Aug 1;13(2):246-54. doi: 10.1016/j.stem.2013.06.001. PubMed 23910086.
Backbone
  Vector backbone: pTNT
  Backbone manufacturer: Promega
  Backbone size w/o insert (bp): 2871
  Total vector size (bp): 3948
  Vector type: Bacterial Expression
Growth in bacteria
  Bacterial resistance: Ampicillin, 100 μg/mL
  Growth temperature: 37°C
  Growth strain: DH5alpha
  Copy number: Unknown
Gene/Insert
  Gene/Insert name: B18R (alt name: ankyrin repeat protein)
  Species: Vaccinia Virus
  Promoter: T7/Sp6
  Tag / fusion protein: His (C terminal on insert)
  Cloning method: Restriction Enzyme; 5′ cloning site MfeI (destroyed during cloning); 3′ cloning site NotI (not destroyed)
  Sequencing primers: 5′ SP6
Terms and licenses: Academic/Nonprofit Terms; Industry Terms: Not Available to Industry
Depositor comments: B18R from Addgene plasmid #12794
How to cite: pTNT-B18R-6His was a gift from Steven Dowdy (Addgene plasmid # 58979 ; http://n2t.net/addgene:58979 ; RRID:Addgene_58979)
