[The description below was written by a language model from this plasmid's Addgene catalogue record and pLannotate feature annotations shown in this document.]
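Description:
pTNT-B18R-6His is a 3,948 bp plasmid built on the Promega pTNT backbone, a small vector designed for phage-polymerase-driven transcription of a cloned open reading frame. It is catalogued as a bacterial expression vector and is propagated in E. coli through a high-copy ColE1/pUC-type origin, with selection by the β-lactamase (AmpR) gene under its own promoter. An f1 phage origin is also present, which would permit single-stranded DNA production. The short lacZα, bom and rop matches in the feature table are only fragments, most likely backbone remnants rather than functional elements.

The payload is the B18R coding sequence from vaccinia virus strain Western Reserve, which the depositor notes was taken from another repository plasmid. B18R encodes a soluble type I interferon receptor decoy that binds IFN-alpha/beta and blocks signalling through the host receptor. The record also lists "ankyrin repeat protein" as an alternative name, but the annotated CDS matches the interferon-binding protein. The insert sits directly downstream of tandem T7 and SP6 promoters and is followed by a T7 terminator, so transcripts can be made with either polymerase. A C-terminal hexahistidine tag follows the coding region; the automated annotation labels it as a fragment of a composite tag, but only the 6xHis portion is present. The tag allows detection or metal-affinity purification of the protein.

The stated purpose is to express His-tagged B18R that neutralises type I interferons. The associated publication concerns generating human iPSCs with a synthetic self-replicating RNA, a setting where dampening the interferon response to introduced RNA is useful. The record does not specify whether B18R is supplied as in vitro transcribed mRNA or as protein.
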