Features (pLannotate 1.2.2; 12 found; start..end, strand, type, name):
     16..34      +  promoter       T7 promoter: promoter for bacteriophage T7 RNA polymerase
     40..58      +  promoter       SP6 promoter: promoter for bacteriophage SP6 RNA polymerase
    106..1140    +  CDS            B18_VACCW: Experimental evidence at protein level: Swiss-Prot protein existence level 1. Counteracts the antiviral effects of host IFN-alpha/beta. Acts as a soluble IFN-alpha receptor and thus inhibits the interaction between host IFN-alpha and its receptor. From Vaccinia virus (strain Western Reserve) (VACV) (Vaccinia virus (strain WR)).
   1177..1194    +  CDS            capTEV™ (fragment): composite tag for in vivo biotinylation, TEV protease cleavage, and 6xHis tagging
   1238..1285    +  terminator     T7 terminator: transcription terminator for bacteriophage T7 RNA polymerase
   1293..1360    +  CDS            lacZα (fragment): LacZα fragment of β-galactosidase; lacZ fragment
   1364..1792    +  rep_origin     f1 ori (sequence partly withheld): f1 bacteriophage origin of replication; arrow indicates direction of (+) strand synthesis
   1820..1919    -  misc_feature   bom (fragment): basis of mobility region from pBR322
   2021..2056    -  CDS            rop (fragment): Rop protein, which maintains plasmids at low copy number; rop
   2151..2255    +  promoter       AmpR promoter: bla
   2256..3116    +  CDS            AmpR: β-lactamase; bla; confers resistance to ampicillin, carbenicillin, and related antibiotics
   3287..3875    +  rep_origin     ori: high-copy-number ColE1/pMB1/pBR322/pUC origin of replication
>Addgene plasmid #58979 | pTNT-B18R-6His | depositor full sequence | sequence record 91422 | pTNT-B18R-6His sequence 3948 bps
TAAGGCTAGAGTACTTAATACGACTCACTATAGGCTAGCATTTAGGTGACACTATAGAATACAAGCTACT
TGTTCTTTTTGCACTCGAGAATTGCCACCATGGGCACGATGAAAATGATGGTACATATATATTTCGTATC
ATTATTGTTATTGCTATTCCACAGTTACGCCATAGACATCGAAAATGAAATCACAGAATTCTTCAATAAA
ATGAGAGATACTCTACCAGCTAAAGACTCTAAATGGTTGAATCCAGCATGTATGTTCGGAGGCACAATGA
ATGATATAGCCGCTCTAGGAGAGCCATTCAGCGCAAAGTGTCCTCCTATTGAAGACAGTCTTTTATCGCA
CAGATATAAAGACTATGTGGTTAAATGGGAAAGGCTAGAAAAAAATAGACGGCGACAGGTTTCTAATAAA
CGTGTTAAACATGGTGATTTATGGATAGCCAACTATACATCTAAATTCAGTAACCGTAGGTATTTGTGCA
CCGTAACTACAAAGAATGGTGACTGTGTTCAGGGTATAGTTAGATCTCATATTAGAAAACCTCCTTCATG
CATTCCAAAAACATATGAACTAGGTACTCATGATAAGTATGGCATAGACTTATACTGTGGAATTCTTTAC
GCAAAACATTATAATAATATAACTTGGTATAAAGATAATAAGGAAATTAATATCGACGACATTAAGTATT
CACAAACGGGAAAGGAATTAATTATTCATAATCCAGAGTTAGAAGATAGCGGAAGATACGACTGTTACGT
TCATTACGACGACGTTAGAATCAAGAATGATATCGTAGTATCAAGATGTAAAATACTTACGGTTATACCG
TCACAAGACCACAGGTTTAAACTAATACTAGATCCAAAAATCAACGTAACGATAGGAGAACCTGCCAATA
TAACATGCACTGCTGTGTCAACGTCATTATTGATTGACGATGTACTGATTGAATGGGAAAATCCATCCGG
ATGGCTTATAGGATTCGATTTTGATGTATACTCTGTTTTAACTAGTAGAGGCGGTATTACCGAGGCGACC
TTGTACTTTGAAAATGTTACTGAAGAATATATAGGTAATACATATAAATGTCGTGGACACAACTATTATT
TTGAAAAAACCCTTACAACTACAGTAGTATTGGAGAAGCTTGCGGCCGGTGGTGGCCATCATCATCATCA
TCATTGAGAGCGGCCGCAAAAAAAAAAAAAAAAAAAAAAAAAAAAAACTAGCATAACCCCTTGGGGCCTC
TAAACGGGTCTTGAGGGGTTTTTTGGATCCGGGCTGGCGTAATAGCGAAGAGGCCCGCACCGATCGCCCT
TCCCAACAGTTGCGCAGCCTGAATGGCGAATGG
[124 nt withheld, positions 1364-1487]
C
[91 nt withheld, positions 1489-1579]
A
[49 nt withheld, positions 1581-1629]
CCTTTGACGTTGGAGTCCACGTTCTTT
[37 nt withheld, positions 1657-1693]
ACCCTATCTCGGTCTATTCTTTTGATTTATAAGGGATTTTGCCGATTTCGGCCTATTGGTTAAAAAATGA
GCTGATTTAACAAAAATTTAACGCGAATTTTAACAAAATATTAACGCTTACAATTTCCTGATGCGGTATT
TTCTCCTTACGCATCTGTGCGGTATTTCACACCGCATATGGTGCACTCTCAGTACAATCTGCTCTGATGC
CGCATAGTTAAGCCAGCCCCGACACCCGCCAACACCCGCTGACGCGCCCTGACGGGCTTGTCTGCTCCCG
GCATCCGCTTACAGACAAGCTGTGACCGTCTCCGGGAGCTGCATGTGTCAGAGGTTTTCACCGTCATCAC
CGAAACGCGCGAGACGAAAGGGCCTCGTGATACGCCTATTTTTATAGGTTAATGTCATGATAATAATGGT
TTCTTAGACGTCAGGTGGCACTTTTCGGGGAAATGTGCGCGGAACCCCTATTTGTTTATTTTTCTAAATA
CATTCAAATATGTATCCGCTCATGAGACAATAACCCTGATAAATGCTTCAATAATATTGAAAAAGGAAGA
GTATGAGTATTCAACATTTCCGTGTCGCCCTTATTCCCTTTTTTGCGGCATTTTGCCTTCCTGTTTTTGC
TCACCCAGAAACGCTGGTGAAAGTAAAAGATGCTGAAGATCAGTTGGGTGCACGAGTGGGTTACATCGAA
CTGGATCTCAACAGCGGTAAGATCCTTGAGAGTTTTCGCCCCGAAGAACGTTTTCCAATGATGAGCACTT
TTAAAGTTCTGCTATGTGGCGCGGTATTATCCCGTATTGACGCCGGGCAAGAGCAACTCGGTCGCCGCAT
ACACTATTCTCAGAATGACTTGGTTGAGTACTCACCAGTCACAGAAAAGCATCTTACGGATGGCATGACA
GTAAGAGAATTATGCAGTGCTGCCATAACCATGAGTGATAACACTGCGGCCAACTTACTTCTGACAACGA
TCGGAGGACCGAAGGAGCTAACCGCTTTTTTGCACAACATGGGGGATCATGTAACTCGCCTTGATCGTTG
GGAACCGGAGCTGAATGAAGCCATACCAAACGACGAGCGTGACACCACGATGCCTGTAGCAATGGCAACA
ACGTTGCGCAAACTATTAACTGGCGAACTACTTACTCTAGCTTCCCGGCAACAATTAATAGACTGGATGG
AGGCGGATAAAGTTGCAGGACCACTTCTGCGCTCGGCCCTTCCGGCTGGCTGGTTTATTGCTGATAAATC
TGGAGCCGGTGAGCGTGGGTCTCGCGGTATCATTGCAGCACTGGGGCCAGATGGTAAGCCCTCCCGTATC
GTAGTTATCTACACGACGGGGAGTCAGGCAACTATGGATGAACGAAATAGACAGATCGCTGAGATAGGTG
CCTCACTGATTAAGCATTGGTAACTGTCAGACCAAGTTTACTCATATATACTTTAGATTGATTTAAAACT
TCATTTTTAATTTAAAAGGATCTAGGTGAAGATCCTTTTTGATAATCTCATGACCAAAATCCCTTAACGT
GAGTTTTCGTTCCACTGAGCGTCAGACCCCGTAGAAAAGATCAAAGGATCTTCTTGAGATCCTTTTTTTC
TGCGCGTAATCTGCTGCTTGCAAACAAAAAAACCACCGCTACCAGCGGTGGTTTGTTTGCCGGATCAAGA
GCTACCAACTCTTTTTCCGAAGGTAACTGGCTTCAGCAGAGCGCAGATACCAAATACTGTTCTTCTAGTG
TAGCCGTAGTTAGGCCACCACTTCAAGAACTCTGTAGCACCGCCTACATACCTCGCTCTGCTAATCCTGT
TACCAGTGGCTGCTGCCAGTGGCGATAAGTCGTGTCTTACCGGGTTGGACTCAAGACGATAGTTACCGGA
TAAGGCGCAGCGGTCGGGCTGAACGGGGGGTTCGTGCACACAGCCCAGCTTGGAGCGAACGACCTACACC
GAACTGAGATACCTACAGCGTGAGCTATGAGAAAGCGCCACGCTTCCCGAAGGGAGAAAGGCGGACAGGT
ATCCGGTAAGCGGCAGGGTCGGAACAGGAGAGCGCACGAGGGAGCTTCCAGGGGGAAACGCCTGGTATCT
TTATAGTCCTGTCGGGTTTCGCCACCTCTGACTTGAGCGTCGATTTTTGTGATGCTCGTCAGGGGGGCGG
AGCCTATGGAAAAACGCCAGCAACGCGGCCTTTTTACGGTTCCTGGCCTTTTGCTGGCCTTTTGCTCACA
TGGCTCGACAGATCT
