>Addgene plasmid #58979 | pTNT-B18R-6His | addgene partial sequence | sequence record 93101 | pBR322ori-F 5'-GGGAAACGCCTGGTATCTTT-3'
ATTTTTGTGATGCTCGTCAGGGGGGCGGAGCCTATGGAAAAACGCCAGCAACGCGGCCTTTTTACGGTTC
CTGGCCTTTTGCTGGCCTTTTGCTCACATGGCTCGACAGATCTTAAGGCTAGAGTACTTAATACGACTCA
CTATAGGCTAGCATTTAGGTGACACTATAGAATACAAGCTACTTGTTCTTTTTGCACTCGAGAATTGCCA
CCATGGGCACGATGAAAATGATGGTACATATATATTTCGTATCATTATTGTTATTGCTATTCCACAGTTA
CGCCATAGACATCGAAAATGAAATCACAGAATTCTTCAATAAAATGAGAGATACTCTACCAGCTAAAGAC
TCTAAATGGTTGAATCCAGCATGTATGTTCGGAGGCACAATGAATGATATAGCCGCTCTAGGAGAGCCAT
TCAGCGCAAAGTGTCCTCCTATTGAAGACAGTCTTTTATCGCACAGATATAAAGACTATGTGGTTAAATG
GGAAAGGCTAGAAAAAAATAGACGGCGACAGGTTTCTAATAAACGTGTTAAACATGGTGATTTATGGATA
GCCAACTATACATCTAAATTCAGTAACCGTAGGTATTTGTGCACCGTAACTACAAAGAATGGTGACTGTG
TTCAGGGTATAGTTAGATCTCATATTAGAAAACCTCCTTCATGCATTCCAAAAACATATGAACTAGGTAC
TCATGATAAGTATGGCATAGACTTATACTGTGGAATTCTTTACGCAAAACATTATAATAATATAACTTGG
TATAAAGATAATAAGGAAATTAATATCGACGACATTAAGTATTCACAAACGGGAAAGGAATTAATTATTC
ATAATCCAGAGTTAGAAGATAGCGGAAGA
