>Addgene plasmid #58979 | pTNT-B18R-6His Sequencing Result | analyzer sequence | sequence record 98844
ACGTCATTATTGATTGACGATGTACTGATTGAATGGGAAAATCCATCCGGATGGCTTATAGGATTCGATT
TTGATGTATACTCTGTTTTAACTAGTAGAGGCGGTATTACCGAGGCGACCTTGTACTTTGAAAATGTTAC
TGAAGAATATATAGGTAATACATATAAATGTCGTGGACACAACTATTATTTTGAAAAAACCCTTACAACT
ACAGTAGTATTGGAGAAGCTTGCGGCCGGTGGTGGCCATCATCATCATCATCACTGAGCGGCCGCAAAAA
AAAAAAAAAAAAAAAAAAAAAAAAACTAGCATAACCCCTTGGGGCCTCTAAACGGGTCTTGAGGGGTTTT
TTGGATCCCGGCGCGCCGGGATCCGGGCTGGCGTAATAGCGAAGAGGCCCGCACCGATCGCCCTTCCCAA
CAGTTGCGCAGCCTGAATGGCGAATGG
[124 nt withheld, positions 448-571]
C
[91 nt withheld, positions 573-663]
AGGGTGA
